>Addgene plasmid #19653 | pGC383 | depositor full sequence | sequence record 9285 | Author sequence
AAGCTTGCATGCCTGCAGGTCGACTCTAGACCGCGGTTTTGGCGCGGATCCACTAGTTCTAGCTTCAAAA
GCGCTCTGAAGTTCCTATACTTTCTAGAGAATAGGAACTTCGGAATAGGAACTTCAAGATCCCCGGTAGA
CGATAAGGATCCGATGGTGGCCTCCTCCGAGGACGTCATCAAAGAGTTCATGCGCTTCAAGGTGCGCATG
GAGGGCTCCGTGAACGGCCACGAGTTCGAGATCGAGGGCGAGGGCGAGGGCCGCCCCTACGAGGGCACCC
AGACCGCCAAGCTGAAGGTGACCAAGGGCGGCCCCCTGCCCTTCGCCTGGGACATCCTGTCCCCCCAGTT
CCAGTACGGCTCCAAGGCGTACGTGAAGCACCCCGCCGACATCCCCGACTACAAGAAGCTGTCCTTCCCC
GAGGGCTTCAAGTGGGAGCGCGTGATGAACTTCGAGGACGGCGGCGTGGTGACCGTGACCCAGGACTCCT
CCCTGCAGGACGGCACGCTGATCTACAAGGTGAAGTTCCGCGGCACCAACTTCCCCCCCGACGGCCCCGT
AATGCAGAAGAAGACCATGGGCTGGGAGGCCTCCACCGAGCGCCTGTACCCCCGCGACGGCGTGCTGAAG
GGCGAGATCCACCAGGCCCTGAAGCTGAAGGACGGCGGCCACTACCTGGTGGAGTTCAAGACCATCTACA
TGGCCAAGAAGCCCGTGCAGCTGCCCGGCTACTACTACGTGGACACCAAGCTGGACATCACCTCCCACAA
CGAGGACTACACCATCGTGGAACAGTACGAGCGCTCCGAGGGCCGCCACCACCTGTTCCTGGGGCATGGC
ACCGGCAGCACCGGCAGCGGCAGCTCCGGCACCGCCTCCTCCGAGGACGTCATCAAAGAGTTCATGCGCT
TCAAGGTGCGCATGGAGGGCTCCGTGAACGGCCACGAGTTCGAGATCGAGGGCGAGGGCGAGGGCCGCCC
CTACGAGGGCACCCAGACCGCCAAGCTGAAGGTGACCAAGGGCGGCCCCCTGCCCTTCGCCTGGGACATC
CTGTCCCCCCAGTTCCAGTACGGCTCCAAGGCGTACGTGAAGCACCCCGCCGACATCCCCGACTACAAGA
AGCTGTCCTTCCCCGAGGGCTTCAAGTGGGAGCGCGTGATGAACTTCGAGGACGGCGGCGTGGTGACCGT
GACCCAGGACTCCTCCCTGCAGGACGGCACGCTGATCTACAAGGTGAAGTTCCGCGGCACCAACTTCCCC
CCCGACGGCCCCGTAATGCAGAAGAAGACCATGGGCTGGGAGGCCTCCACCGAGCGCCTGTACCCCCGCG
ACGGCGTGCTGAAGGGCGAGATCCACCAGGCCCTGAAGCTGAAGGACGGCGGCCACTACCTGGTGGAGTT
CAAGACCATCTACATGGCCAAGAAGCCCGTGCAGCTGCCCGGCTACTACTACGTGGACACCAAGCTGGAC
ATCACCTCCCACAACGAGGACTACACCATCGTGGAACAGTACGAGCGCTCCGAGGGCCGCCACCACCTGT
TCCTGTAGGAATTCGCTAGCCGGCCATACAAGTAATCCGGATGATCGACGCCAACGTCGTTGAATTTTCA
AATTTTAAATACTGAATATTTGTTTTTTTTCCTATTATTTATTTATTCTCTTTGTGTTTTTTTTCTTGCT
TTCTAAAAAATTAATTCAATCCAAATCTAAACATGAGCGGTTTTTTTTCTCTTTCCGTCTCCCAATTCGT
ATTCCGCTCCTCTCATCTGAACACAATGTGCAAGTTTATTTATCTTCTCGCTTTCATTTCATTAGGACGT
GGGGGGAATTGGTGGAAGGGGGAAACACACAAAAGGATGATGGAAATGAAATAAGGACACACAATATGCA
ACAACATTCAATTCAGAAATATGGAGGAAGGTTTAAAAGAAAACATAAAAATATATAGAGGAGGAAGGAA
AACTAGTAAAAAATAAGCAAAGAAATTAGGCGAACGATGAGAATTGTCCTCGCTTGGGCCCTTTCGTCTC
GCGCGTTTCGGTGATGACGGTGAAAACCTCTGACACATGCAGCTCCCGGAGACGGTCACAGCTTGTCTGT
AAGCGGATGCCGGGAGCAGACAAGCCCGTCAGGGCGCGTCAGCGGGTGTTGGCGGGTGTCGGGGCTGGCT
TAACTATGCGGCATCAGAGCAGATTGTACTGAGAGTGCACCATATGCGGTGTGAAATACCGCACAGATGC
GTAAGGAGAAAATACCGCATCAGGCGGCCTTAAGGGCCTCGTGATACGCCTATTTTTATAGGTTAATGTC
ATGATAATAATGGTTTCTTAGACGTCAGGTGGCACTTTTCGGGGAAATGTGCGCGGAACCCCTATTTGTT
TATTTTTCTAAATACATTCAAATATGTATCCGCTCATGAGACAATAACCCTGATAAATGCTTCAATAATA
TTGAAAAAGGAAGAGTATGAGTATTCAACATTTCCGTGTCGCCCTTATTCCCTTTTTTGCGGCATTTTGC
CTTCCTGTTTTTGCTCACCCAGAAACGCTGGTGAAAGTAAAAGATGCTGAAGATCAGTTGGGTGCACGAG
TGGGTTACATCGAACTGGATCTCAACAGCGGTAAGATCCTTGAGAGTTTTCGCCCCGAAGAACGTTTTCC
AATGATGAGCACTTTTAAAGTTCTGCTATGTGGCGCGGTATTATCCCGTATTGACGCCGGGCAAGAGCAA
CTCGGTCGCCGCATACACTATTCTCAGAATGACTTGGTTGAGTACTCACCAGTCACAGAAAAGCATCTTA
CGGATGGCATGACAGTAAGAGAATTATGCAGTGCTGCCATAACCATGAGTGATAACACTGCGGCCAACTT
ACTTCTGACAACGATCGGAGGACCGAAGGAGCTAACCGCTTTTTTGCACAACATGGGGGATCATGTAACT
CGCCTTGATCGTTGGGAACCGGAGCTGAATGAAGCCATACCAAACGACGAGCGTGACACCACGATGCCTG
TAGCAATGGCAACAACGTTGCGCAAACTATTAACTGGCGAACTACTTACTCTAGCTTCCCGGCAACAATT
AATAGACTGGATGGAGGCGGATAAAGTTGCAGGACCACTTCTGCGCTCGGCCCTTCCGGCTGGCTGGTTT
ATTGCTGATAAATCTGGAGCCGGTGAGCGTGGGTCTCGCGGTATCATTGCAGCACTGGGGCCAGATGGTA
AGCCCTCCCGTATCGTAGTTATCTACACGACGGGGAGTCAGGCAACTATGGATGAACGAAATAGACAGAT
CGCTGAGATAGGTGCCTCACTGATTAAGCATTGGTAACTGTCAGACCAAGTTTACTCATATATACTTTAG
ATTGATTTAAAACTTCATTTTTAATTTAAAAGGATCTAGGTGAAGATCCTTTTTGATAATCTCATGACCA
AAATCCCTTAACGTGAGTTTTCGTTCCACTGAGCGTCAGACCCCGTAGAAAAGATCAAAGGATCTTCTTG
AGATCCTTTTTTTCTGCGCGTAATCTGCTGCTTGCAAACAAAAAAACCACCGCTACCAGCGGTGGTTTGT
TTGCCGGATCAAGAGCTACCAACTCTTTTTCCGAAGGTAACTGGCTTCAGCAGAGCGCAGATACCAAATA
CTGTCCTTCTAGTGTAGCCGTAGTTAGGCCACCACTTCAAGAACTCTGTAGCACCGCCTACATACCTCGC
TCTGCTAATCCTGTTACCAGTGGCTGCTGCCAGTGGCGATAAGTCGTGTCTTACCGGGTTGGACTCAAGA
CGATAGTTACCGGATAAGGCGCAGCGGTCGGGCTGAACGGGGGGTTCGTGCACACAGCCCAGCTTGGAGC
GAACGACCTACACCGAACTGAGATACCTACAGCGTGAGCATTGAGAAAGCGCCACGCTTCCCGAAGGGAG
AAAGGCGGACAGGTATCCGGTAAGCGGCAGGGTCGGAACAGGAGAGCGCACGAGGGAGCTTCCAGGGGGA
AACGCCTGGTATCTTTATAGTCCTGTCGGGTTTCGCCACCTCTGACTTGAGCGTCGATTTTTGTGATGCT
CGTCAGGGGGGCGGAGCCTATGGAAAAACGCCAGCAACGCGGCCTTTTTACGGTTCCTGGCCTTTTGCTG
GCCTTTTGCTCACATGTTCTTTCCTGCGTTATCCCCTGATTCTGTGGATAACCGTATTACCGCCTTTGAG
TGAGCTGATACCGCTCGCCGCAGCCGAACGACCGAGCGCAGCGAGTCAGTGAGCGAGGAAGCGGAAGAGC
GCCCAATACGCAAACCGCCTCTCCCCGCGCGTTGGCCGATTCATTAATGCAGCTGGCACGACAGGTTTCC
CGACTGGAAAGCGGGCAGTGAGCGCAACGCAATTAATGTGAGTTAGCTCACTCATTAGGCACCCCAGGCT
TTACACTTTATGCTTCCGGCTCGTATGTTGTGTGGAATTGTGAGCGGATAACAATTTCACACAGGAAACA
GCTATGACCATGATTACGCCAAGCTGTAAGTTTAAACATGATCTTACTAACTAACTATTCTCATTTAAAT
TTTCAGAGCTTAAAAATGGCTGAAATCACTCACAACGATGGATACGCTAACAACTTGGAAATGAAAT
Features (pLannotate 1.2.2; 13 found; start..end, strand, type, name):
      1..30      -  misc_feature   MCS (fragment): pUC18/19 multiple cloning site
     46..62      -  misc_feature   MCS (fragment): pBluescript multiple cloning site
     78..125     -  protein_bind   FRT: FLP-mediated recombination occurs in the 8-bp core sequence TCTAGAAA (Turan and Bode, 2011). FLP recombinase from the Saccharomyces cerevisiae 2μ plasmid
    154..1545    +  CDS            tdimer2(12): tdimer2(12) is a basic (constitutively fluorescent) orange fluorescent protein published in 2002, derived from Discosoma sp.. It has low acid sensitivity.
   2028..2063    +  CDS            rop (fragment): Rop protein, which maintains plasmids at low copy number; rop
   2165..2264    +  misc_feature   bom (fragment): basis of mobility region from pBR322
   2362..2466    +  promoter       AmpR promoter: bla
   2467..3327    +  CDS            AmpR: β-lactamase; bla; confers resistance to ampicillin, carbenicillin, and related antibiotics
   3498..4086    +  rep_origin     ori: high-copy-number ColE1/pMB1/pBR322/pUC origin of replication
   4269..4361    +  CDS            lacI (fragment): lac repressor; lacI; The lac repressor binds to the lac operator to inhibit transcription in E. coli. This inhibition can be relieved by adding lactose or isopropyl-β-D-thiogalactopyranoside (IPTG).
   4374..4395    +  protein_bind   CAP binding site: CAP binding activates transcription in the presence of cAMP. E. coli catabolite activator protein
   4410..4440    +  promoter       lac promoter: promoter for the E. coli lac operon
   4448..4464    +  protein_bind   lac operator: The lac repressor binds to the lac operator to inhibit transcription in E. coli. This inhibition can be relieved by adding lactose or isopropyl-β-D-thiogalactopyranoside (IPTG). lac repressor encoded by lacI
