[The description below was written by a language model from this plasmid's Addgene catalogue record and pLannotate feature annotations shown in this document.]
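Description:
pGC383 is a 4.6 kb C. elegans expression and FLP/FRT plasmid built on the pGC309 backbone, belonging to a "FLP-Out" toolkit for controlled gene expression in the worm. In E. coli it is maintained through a high-copy ColE1/pUC-type origin and selected with ampicillin via the bla (AmpR) gene and its own promoter. The rest of the bacterial backbone consists of cloning-vector remnants: fragments of rop, bom and lacI, plus a CAP site, lac promoter and lac operator next to partial pUC and pBluescript polylinker sequences.

The payload, recorded as "<*-tdimer2(12)::let-858(3')", begins with a single FRT site, the target of the yeast 2μ plasmid FLP recombinase, annotated on the reverse strand. It is followed by the coding sequence for tdimer2(12), a constitutively fluorescent orange tandem-dimer protein derived from Discosoma. The insert name indicates that a let-858 3' region from C. elegans follows the reporter. This element is not annotated, but an unannotated stretch of roughly 480 nt downstream of the coding sequence could hold it.

No worm promoter is annotated or named in the record, and only one FRT is present, so the plasmid looks like a promoterless module rather than a complete expression cassette. In a FLP-Out design, a promoter is separated from a downstream gene by an FRT-flanked stop or marker cassette. FLP-mediated excision then joins the promoter to the gene. pGC383 plausibly supplies the FRT-plus-reporter portion for assembling such constructs, with tdimer2(12) fluorescence reporting that recombination has occurred, though the record does not state its exact role.
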