Addgene plasmid #19653: pGC383
Depositing lab: Jane Hubbard. Depositing organization: NYU Grossman School of Medicine. Publication: A "FLP-Out" system for controlled gene expression in Caenorhabditis elegans. Voutev R, Hubbard EJ. Genetics. 2008 Sep;180(1):103-19. doi: 10.1534/genetics.108.090274. PubMed 18723890.
Backbone
  Vector backbone: pGC309
  Vector type: Worm Expression ; FLP/FRT
Growth in bacteria
  Bacterial resistance: Ampicillin, 100 μg/mL
  Growth temperature: 37°C
  Growth strain: DH5alpha
  Copy number: High Copy
Gene/Insert
  Gene/Insert name: <*-tdimer2(12)::let-858(3’)
  Species: C. elegans (nematode), S. cerevisiae (budding yeast); Discosoma sp.
  Cloning method: Restriction Enzyme
  Sequencing primers: 5′ M13R
Terms and licenses: Academic/Nonprofit Terms; Industry Terms: Not Available to Industry
How to cite: pGC383 was a gift from Jane Hubbard (Addgene plasmid # 19653 ; http://n2t.net/addgene:19653 ; RRID:Addgene_19653)
