>Addgene plasmid #19653 | pGC383 | addgene partial sequence | sequence record 25478 | 19653 with M13R
TGATCTTACTAACTAACTATTCTCATTTAAATTTTCAGAGCTTAAAAATGGCTGAAATCACTCACAACGA
TGGATACGCTAACAACTTGGAAATGAAATAAGCTTGCATGCCTGCAGGTCGACTCTAGACCGCGGTTTTG
GCGCGGATCCACTAGTTCTAGCTTCAAAAGCGCTCTGAAGTTCCTATACTTTCTAGAGAATAGGAACTTC
GGAATAGGAACTTCAAGATCCCCGGTAGACGATAAGGATCCGATGGTGGCCTCCTCCGAGGACGTCATCA
AAGAGTTCATGCGCTTCAAGGTGCGCATGGAGGGCTCCGTGAACGGCCACGAGTTCGAGATCGAGGGCGA
GGGCGAGGGCCGCCCCTACGAGGGCACCCAGACCGCCAAGCTGAAGGTGACCAAGGGCGGCCCCCTGCCC
TTCGCCTGGGACATCCTGTCCCCCCAGTTCCAGTACGGCTCCAAGGCGTACGTGAAGCACCCCGCCGACA
TCCCCGACTACAAGAAGCTGTCCTTCCCCGAGGGCTTCAAGTGGGAGCGCGTGATGAACTTCGAGGACGG
CGGCGTGGTGACCGTGACCCAGGACTCCTCCCTGCAGGACGGCACGCTGATCTACAAGGTGAAGTTCCGC
GGCACCAACTTCCCCCCCGACGGCCCCGTAATGCAGAAGAAGACCATGGGC
